>Addgene plasmid #76368 | EPHA2 gRNA (BRDN0001147157) | addgene full sequence | sequence record 185706 | Addgene Assembled Sequence
CCCGGGTGCAAAGATGGATAAAGTTTTAAACAGAGAGGAATCTTTGCAGCTAATGGACCTTCTAGGTCTT
GAAAGGAGTGGGAATTGGCTCCGGTGCCCGTCAGTGGGCAGAGCGCACATCGCCCACAGTCCCCGAGAAG
TTGGGGGGAGGGGTCGGCAATTGATCCGGTGCCTAGAGAAGGTGGCGCGGGGTAAACTGGGAAAGTGATG
TCGTGTACTGGCTCCGCCTTTTTCCCGAGGGTGGGGGAGAACCGTATATAAGTGCAGTAGTCGCCGTGAA
CGTTCTTTTTCGCAACGGGTTTGCCGCCAGAACACAGGTAAGTGCCGTGTGTGGTTCCCGCGGGCCTGGC
CTCTTTACGGGTTATGGCCCTTGCGTGCCTTGAATTACTTCCACCTGGCTGCAGTACGTGATTCTTGATC
CCGAGCTTCGGGTTGGAAGTGGGTGGGAGAGTTCGAGGCCTTGCGCTTAAGGAGCCCCTTCGCCTCGTGC
TTGAGTTGAGGCCTGGCCTGGGCGCTGGGGCCGCCGCGTGCGAATCTGGTGGCACCTTCGCGCCTGTCTC
GCTGCTTTCGATAAGTCTCTAGCCATTTAAAATTTTTGATGACCTGCTGCGACGCTTTTTTTCTGGCAAG
ATAGTCTTGTAAATGCGGGCCAAGATCTGCACACTGGTATTTCGGTTTTTGGGGCCGCGGGCGGCGACGG
GGCCCGTGCGTCCCAGCGCACATGTTCGGCGAGGCGGGGCCTGCGAGCGCGGCCACCGAGAATCGGACGG
GGGTAGTCTCAAGCTGGCCGGCCTGCTCTGGTGCCTGGCCTCGCGCCGCCGTGTATCGCCCCGCCCTGGG
CGGCAAGGCTGGCCCGGTCGGCACCAGTTGCGTGAGCGGAAAGATGGCCGCTTCCCGGCCCTGCTGCAGG
GAGCTCAAAATGGAGGACGCGGCGCTCGGGAGAGCGGGCGGGTGAGTCACCCACACAAAGGAAAAGGGCC
TTTCCGTCCTCAGCCGTCGCTTCATGTGACTCCACGGAGTACCGGGCGCCGTCCAGGCACCTCGATTAGT
TCTCGAGCTTTTGGAGTACGTCGTCTTTAGGTTGGGGGGAGGGGTTTTATGCGATGGAGTTTCCCCACAC
TGAGTGGGTGGAGACTGAAGTTAGGCCAGCTTGGCACTTGATGTAATTCTCCTTGGAATTTGCCCTTTTT
GAGTTTGGATCTTGGTTCATTCTCAAGCCTCAGACAGTGGTTCAAAGTTTTTTTCTTCCATTTCAGGTGT
CGTGACGTACGGCCACCATGACCGAGTACAAGCCCACGGTGCGCCTCGCCACCCGCGACGACGTCCCCAG
GGCCGTACGCACCCTCGCCGCCGCGTTCGCCGACTACCCCGCCACGCGCCACACCGTCGATCCGGACCGC
CACATCGAGCGGGTCACCGAGCTGCAAGAACTCTTCCTCACGCGCGTCGGGCTCGACATCGGCAAGGTGT
GGGTCGCGGACGACGGCGCCGCCGTGGCGGTCTGGACCACGCCGGAGAGCGTCGAAGCGGGGGCGGTGTT
CGCCGAGATCGGCCCGCGCATGGCCGAGTTGAGCGGTTCCCGGCTGGCCGCGCAGCAACAGATGGAAGGC
CTCCTGGCGCCGCACCGGCCCAAGGAGCCCGCGTGGTTCCTGGCCACCGTCGGAGTCTCGCCCGACCACC
AGGGCAAGGGTCTGGGCAGCGCCGTCGTGCTCCCCGGAGTGGAGGCGGCCGAGCGCGCCGGGGTGCCCGC
CTTCCTGGAGACCTCCGCGCCCCGCAACCTCCCCTTCTACGAGCGGCTCGGCTTCACCGTCACCGCCGAC
GTCGAGGTGCCCGAAGGACCGCGCACCTGGTGCATGACCCGCAAGCCCGGTGCCTGAACGCGTTAAGTCG
ACAATCAACCTCTGGATTACAAAATTTGTGAAAGATTGACTGGTATTCTTAACTATGTTGCTCCTTTTAC
GCTATGTGGATACGCTGCTTTAATGCCTTTGTATCATGCTATTGCTTCCCGTATGGCTTTCATTTTCTCC
TCCTTGTATAAATCCTGGTTGCTGTCTCTTTATGAGGAGTTGTGGCCCGTTGTCAGGCAACGTGGCGTGG
TGTGCACTGTGTTTGCTGACGCAACCCCCACTGGTTGGGGCATTGCCACCACCTGTCAGCTCCTTTCCGG
GACTTTCGCTTTCCCCCTCCCTATTGCCACGGCGGAACTCATCGCCGCCTGCCTTGCCCGCTGCTGGACA
GGGGCTCGGCTGTTGGGCACTGACAATTCCGTGGTGTTGTCGGGGAAATCATCGTCCTTTCCTTGGCTGC
TCGCCTGTGTTGCCACCTGGATTCTGCGCGGGACGTCCTTCTGCTACGTCCCTTCGGCCCTCAATCCAGC
GGACCTTCCTTCCCGCGGCCTGCTGCCGGCTCTGCGGCCTCTTCCGCGTCTTCGCCTTCGCCCTCAGACG
AGTCGGATCTCCCTTTGGGCCGCCTCCCCGCGTCGACTTTAAGACCAATGACTTACAAGGCAGCTGTAGA
TCTTAGCCACTTTTTAAAAGAAAAGGGGGGACTGGAAGGGCTAATTCACTCCCAACGAAGACAAGATCTG
CTTTTTGCTTGTACTGGGTCTCTCTGGTTAGACCAGATCTGAGCCTGGGAGCTCTCTGGCTAACTAGGGA
ACCCACTGCTTAAGCCTCAATAAAGCTTGCCTTGAGTGCTTCAAGTAGTGTGTGCCCGTCTGTTGTGTGA
CTCTGGTAACTAGAGATCCCTCAGACCCTTTTAGTCAGTGTGGAAAATCTCTAGCAGTACGTATAGTAGT
TCATGTCATCTTATTATTCAGTATTTATAACTTGCAAAGAAATGAATATCAGAGAGTGAGAGGAACTTGT
TTATTGCAGCTTATAATGGTTACAAATAAAGCAATAGCATCACAAATTTCACAAATAAAGCATTTTTTTC
ACTGCATTCTAGTTGTGGTTTGTCCAAACTCATCAATGTATCTTATCATGTCTGGCTCTAGCTATCCCGC
CCCTAACTCCGCCCATCCCGCCCCTAACTCCGCCCAGTTCCGCCCATTCTCCGCCCCATGGCTGACTAAT
TTTTTTTATTTATGCAGAGGCCGAGGCCGCCTCGGCCTCTGAGCTATTCCAGAAGTAGTGAGGAGGCTTT
TTTGGAGGCCTAGGGACGTACCCAATTCGCCCTATAGTGAGTCGTATTACGCGCGCTCACTGGCCGTCGT
TTTACAACGTCGTGACTGGGAAAACCCTGGCGTTACCCAACTTAATCGCCTTGCAGCACATCCCCCTTTC
GCCAGCTGGCGTAATAGCGAAGAGGCCCGCACCGATCGCCCTTCCCAACAGTTGCGCAGCCTGAATGGCG
AATGGG
[124 nt withheld, positions 3367-3490]
C
[91 nt withheld, positions 3492-3582]
A
[49 nt withheld, positions 3584-3632]
CCTTTGACGTTGGAGTCCACGTTCTTT
[37 nt withheld, positions 3660-3696]
ACCCTATCTCGGTCTATTCTTTTGATTTATAAGGGATTTTGCCGATTTCGGCCTATTGGTTAAAAAATGA
GCTGATTTAACAAAAATTTAACGCGAATTTTAACAAAATATTAACGCTTACAATTTAGGTGGCACTTTTC
GGGGAAATGTGCGCGGAACCCCTATTTGTTTATTTTTCTAAATACATTCAAATATGTATCCGCTCATGAG
ACAATAACCCTGATAAATGCTTCAATAATATTGAAAAAGGAAGAGTATGAGTATTCAACATTTCCGTGTC
GCCCTTATTCCCTTTTTTGCGGCATTTTGCCTTCCTGTTTTTGCTCACCCAGAAACGCTGGTGAAAGTAA
AAGATGCTGAAGATCAGTTGGGTGCACGAGTGGGTTACATCGAACTGGATCTCAACAGCGGTAAGATCCT
TGAGAGTTTTCGCCCCGAAGAACGTTTTCCAATGATGAGCACTTTTAAAGTTCTGCTATGTGGCGCGGTA
TTATCCCGTATTGACGCCGGGCAAGAGCAACTCGGTCGCCGCATACACTATTCTCAGAATGACTTGGTTG
AGTACTCACCAGTCACAGAAAAGCATCTTACGGATGGCATGACAGTAAGAGAATTATGCAGTGCTGCCAT
AACCATGAGTGATAACACTGCGGCCAACTTACTTCTGACAACGATCGGAGGACCGAAGGAGCTAACCGCT
TTTTTGCACAACATGGGGGATCATGTAACTCGCCTTGATCGTTGGGAACCGGAGCTGAATGAAGCCATAC
CAAACGACGAGCGTGACACCACGATGCCTGTAGCAATGGCAACAACGTTGCGCAAACTATTAACTGGCGA
ACTACTTACTCTAGCTTCCCGGCAACAATTAATAGACTGGATGGAGGCGGATAAAGTTGCAGGACCACTT
CTGCGCTCGGCCCTTCCGGCTGGCTGGTTTATTGCTGATAAATCTGGAGCCGGTGAGCGTGGGTCTCGCG
GTATCATTGCAGCACTGGGGCCAGATGGTAAGCCCTCCCGTATCGTAGTTATCTACACGACGGGGAGTCA
GGCAACTATGGATGAACGAAATAGACAGATCGCTGAGATAGGTGCCTCACTGATTAAGCATTGGTAACTG
TCAGACCAAGTTTACTCATATATACTTTAGATTGATTTAAAACTTCATTTTTAATTTAAAAGGATCTAGG
TGAAGATCCTTTTTGATAATCTCATGACCAAAATCCCTTAACGTGAGTTTTCGTTCCACTGAGCGTCAGA
CCCCGTAGAAAAGATCAAAGGATCTTCTTGAGATCCTTTTTTTCTGCGCGTAATCTGCTGCTTGCAAACA
AAAAAACCACCGCTACCAGCGGTGGTTTGTTTGCCGGATCAAGAGCTACCAACTCTTTTTCCGAAGGTAA
CTGGCTTCAGCAGAGCGCAGATACCAAATACTGTTCTTCTAGTGTAGCCGTAGTTAGGCCACCACTTCAA
GAACTCTGTAGCACCGCCTACATACCTCGCTCTGCTAATCCTGTTACCAGTGGCTGCTGCCAGTGGCGAT
AAGTCGTGTCTTACCGGGTTGGACTCAAGACGATAGTTACCGGATAAGGCGCAGCGGTCGGGCTGAACGG
GGGGTTCGTGCACACAGCCCAGCTTGGAGCGAACGACCTACACCGAACTGAGATACCTACAGCGTGAGCT
ATGAGAAAGCGCCACGCTTCCCGAAGGGAGAAAGGCGGACAGGTATCCGGTAAGCGGCAGGGTCGGAACA
GGAGAGCGCACGAGGGAGCTTCCAGGGGGAAACGCCTGGTATCTTTATAGTCCTGTCGGGTTTCGCCACC
TCTGACTTGAGCGTCGATTTTTGTGATGCTCGTCAGGGGGGCGGAGCCTATGGAAAAACGCCAGCAACGC
GGCCTTTTTACGGTTCCTGGCCTTTTGCTGGCCTTTTGCTCACATGTTCTTTCCTGCGTTATCCCCTGAT
TCTGTGGATAACCGTATTACCGCCTTTGAGTGAGCTGATACCGCTCGCCGCAGCCGAACGACCGAGCGCA
GCGAGTCAGTGAGCGAGGAAGCGGAAGAGCGCCCAATACGCAAACCGCCTCTCCCCGCGCGTTGGCCGAT
TCATTAATGCAGCTGGCACGACAGGTTTCCCGACTGGAAAGCGGGCAGTGAGCGCAACGCAATTAATGTG
AGTTAGCTCACTCATTAGGCACCCCAGGCTTTACACTTTATGCTTCCGGCTCGTATGTTGTGTGGAATTG
TGAGCGGATAACAATTTCACACAGGAAACAGCTATGACCATGATTACGCCAAGCGCGCAATTAACCCTCA
CTAAAGGGAACAAAAGCTGGAGCTGCAAGCTTAATGTAGTCTTATGCAATACTCTTGTAGTCTTGCAACA
TGGTAACGATGAGTTAGCAACATGCCTTACAAGGAGAGAAAAAGCACCGTGCATGCCGATTGGTGGAAGT
AAGGTGGTACGATCGTGCCTTATTAGGAAGGCAACAGACGGGTCTGACATGGATTGGACGAACCACTGAA
TTGCCGCATTGCAGAGATATTGTATTTAAGTGCCTAGCTCGATACATAAACGGGTCTCTCTGGTTAGACC
AGATCTGAGCCTGGGAGCTCTCTGGCTAACTAGGGAACCCACTGCTTAAGCCTCAATAAAGCTTGCCTTG
AGTGCTTCAAGTAGTGTGTGCCCGTCTGTTGTGTGACTCTGGTAACTAGAGATCCCTCAGACCCTTTTAG
TCAGTGTGGAAAATCTCTAGCAGTGGCGCCCGAACAGGGACTTGAAAGCGAAAGGGAAACCAGAGGAGCT
CTCTCGACGCAGGACTCGGCTTGCTGAAGCGCGCACGGCAAGAGGCGAGGGGCGGCGACTGGTGAGTACG
CCAAAAATTTTGACTAGCGGAGGCTAGAAGGAGAGAGATGGGTGCGAGAGCGTCAGTATTAAGCGGGGGA
GAATTAGATCGCGATGGGAAAAAATTCGGTTAAGGCCAGGGGGAAAGAAAAAATATAAATTAAAACATAT
AGTATGGGCAAGCAGGGAGCTAGAACGATTCGCAGTTAATCCTGGCCTGTTAGAAACATCAGAAGGCTGT
AGACAAATACTGGGACAGCTACAACCATCCCTTCAGACAGGATCAGAAGAACTTAGATCATTATATAATA
CAGTAGCAACCCTCTATTGTGTGCATCAAAGGATAGAGATAAAAGACACCAAGGAAGCTTTAGACAAGAT
AGAGGAAGAGCAAAACAAAAGTAAGACCACCGCACAGCAAGCGGCCGCTGATCTTCAGACCTGGAGGAGG
AGATATGAGGGACAATTGGAGAAGTGAATTATATAAATATAAAGTAGTAAAAATTGAACCATTAGGAGTA
GCACCCACCAAGGCAAAGAGAAGAGTGGTGCAGAGAGAAAAAAGAGCAGTGGGAATAGGAGCTTTGTTCC
TTGGGTTCTTGGGAGCAGCAGGAAGCACTATGGGCGCAGCGTCAATGACGCTGACGGTACAGGCCAGACA
ATTATTGTCTGGTATAGTGCAGCAGCAGAACAATTTGCTGAGGGCTATTGAGGCGCAACAGCATCTGTTG
CAACTCACAGTCTGGGGCATCAAGCAGCTCCAGGCAAGAATCCTGGCTGTGGAAAGATACCTAAAGGATC
AACAGCTCCTGGGGATTTGGGGTTGCTCTGGAAAACTCATTTGCACCACTGCTGTGCCTTGGAATGCTAG
TTGGAGTAATAAATCTCTGGAACAGATTTGGAATCACACGACCTGGATGGAGTGGGACAGAGAAATTAAC
AATTACACAAGCTTAATACACTCCTTAATTGAAGAATCGCAAAACCAGCAAGAAAAGAATGAACAAGAAT
TATTGGAATTAGATAAATGGGCAAGTTTGTGGAATTGGTTTAACATAACAAATTGGCTGTGGTATATAAA
ATTATTCATAATGATAGTAGGAGGCTTGGTAGGTTTAAGAATAGTTTTTGCTGTACTTTCTATAGTGAAT
AGAGTTAGGCAGGGATATTCACCATTATCGTTTCAGACCCACCTCCCAACCCCGAGGGGACCCAGAGAGG
GCCTATTTCCCATGATTCCTTCATATTTGCATATACGATACAAGGCTGTTAGAGAGATAATTAGAATTAA
TTTGACTGTAAACACAAAGATATTAGTACAAAATACGTGACGTAGAAAGTAATAATTTCTTGGGTAGTTT
GCAGTTTTAAAATTATGTTTTAAAATGGACTATCATATGCTTACCGTAACTTGAAAGTATTTCGATTTCT
TGGCTTTATATATCTTGTGGAAAGGACGAAACACCGTCACGGAGAAACCCTCGGTGGTTTTAGAGCTAGA
AATAGCAAGTTAAAATAAGGCTAGTCCGTTATCAACTTGAAAAAGTGGCACCGAGTCGGTGCTTTTTTAA
GCTTGGCGTAACTAGATCTTGAGACAAATGGCAGTATTCATCCACAATTTTAAAAGAAAAGGGGGGATTG
GGGGGTACAGTGCAGGGGAAAGAATAGTAGACATAATAGCAACAGACATACAAACTAAAGAATTACAAAA
ACAAATTACAAAAATTCAAAATTTTCGGGTTTATTACAGGGACAGCAGAGATCCACTTTGGCGCCGGCTC
GAGGGGG
Features (pLannotate 1.2.2; 30 found; start..end, strand, type, name):
     14..80      +  CDS            small t antigen (fragment): SV40 (simian virus 40) small t antigen
    106..317     +  promoter       EF-1α core promoter: core promoter for human elongation factor EF-1α
    318..1256    +  intron         EF-1α intron A: intron upstream of the start codon of human EF-1α
   1278..1877    +  CDS            PuroR (fragment): puromycin N-acetyltransferase; pac from Streptomyces; confers resistance to puromycin
   1893..2481    +  misc_feature   WPRE: woodchuck hepatitis virus posttranscriptional regulatory element
   2532..2551    +  misc_feature   cPPT/CTS (fragment): central polypurine tract and central termination sequence of HIV-1
   2553..2786    +  LTR            3' LTR (ΔU3): self-inactivating 3' long terminal repeat (LTR) from HIV-1
   2864..2985    +  polyA_signal   SV40 poly(A) signal: SV40 polyadenylation signal
   3025..3160    +  rep_origin     SV40 ori: SV40 origin of replication
   3181..3199    -  promoter       T7 promoter: promoter for bacteriophage T7 RNA polymerase
   3207..3362    +  CDS            lacZα (fragment): LacZα fragment of β-galactosidase; lacZ fragment
   3367..3795    +  rep_origin     f1 ori (sequence partly withheld): f1 bacteriophage origin of replication; arrow indicates direction of (+) strand synthesis
   3848..3952    +  promoter       AmpR promoter: bla
   3953..4813    +  CDS            AmpR: β-lactamase; bla; confers resistance to ampicillin, carbenicillin, and related antibiotics
   4984..5572    +  rep_origin     ori: high-copy-number ColE1/pMB1/pBR322/pUC origin of replication
   5755..5847    +  CDS            lacI (fragment): lac repressor; lacI; The lac repressor binds to the lac operator to inhibit transcription in E. coli. This inhibition can be relieved by adding lactose or isopropyl-β-D-thiogalactopyranoside (IPTG).
   5860..5881    +  protein_bind   CAP binding site: CAP binding activates transcription in the presence of cAMP. E. coli catabolite activator protein
   5896..5926    +  promoter       lac promoter: promoter for the E. coli lac operon
   5934..5950    +  protein_bind   lac operator: The lac repressor binds to the lac operator to inhibit transcription in E. coli. This inhibition can be relieved by adding lactose or isopropyl-β-D-thiogalactopyranoside (IPTG). lac repressor encoded by lacI
   5995..6013    +  promoter       T3 promoter: promoter for bacteriophage T3 RNA polymerase
   6041..6267    +  promoter       RSV promoter: Rous sarcoma virus enhancer/promoter
   6268..6448    +  LTR            5' LTR (truncated): truncated 5' long terminal repeat (LTR) from HIV-1
   6495..6620    +  misc_feature   HIV-1 Ψ: packaging signal of human immunodeficiency virus type 1
   6604..6967    +  CDS            HIV-1 gag (fragment): gag protein from human immunodeficiency virus 1; gag
   7113..7346    +  misc_feature   RRE: The Rev response element (RRE) of HIV-1 allows for Rev-dependent mRNA export from the nucleus to the cytoplasm.
   7723..7749    +  CDS            Rev (fragment): human immunodeficiency virus 1 (HIV-1) Rev protein; rev; enhances nuclear export of unspliced and incompletely spliced viral mRNAs
   7753..7993    +  promoter       U6 promoter: RNA polymerase III promoter for human U6 snRNA
   7999..8015    +  CDS            protein G (fragment): immunoglobulin binding domain of Streptoccocus protein G
   8023..8098    +  misc_RNA       gRNA scaffold: guide RNA scaffold for the Streptococcus pyogenes CRISPR/Cas9 system
   8154..8271    +  misc_feature   cPPT/CTS: central polypurine tract and central termination sequence of HIV-1
