[The description below was written by a language model from this plasmid's Addgene catalogue record and pLannotate feature annotations shown in this document.]
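Description:
EPHA2 gRNA (BRDN0001147157) is a third-generation lentiviral CRISPR guide plasmid built on the lentiGuide-Puro backbone, carrying a single guide RNA directed against human EPHA2 (designed against the NM_004431.3 reference transcript). In bacteria it is maintained at high copy through a ColE1/pUC-type origin and selected with ampicillin via the β-lactamase gene. An f1 origin, an SV40 origin and poly(A) signal, and remnants of a lac/T7/T3 cloning region are also annotated in the 8,323 nt assembled sequence.

The lentiviral transfer cassette begins with an RSV promoter fused to a truncated HIV-1 5' LTR, which makes genomic RNA production Tat-independent. This is followed by the Ψ packaging signal with a partial gag sequence, the Rev response element for nuclear export of the unspliced genome, and a cPPT/CTS element that aids nuclear import of the reverse-transcribed genome. It ends in a self-inactivating ΔU3 3' LTR. Within this unit, the human U6 RNA polymerase III promoter drives the EPHA2-specific spacer joined to the Streptococcus pyogenes Cas9 guide scaffold. The short "protein G" hit annotated between the promoter and the scaffold lies where the spacer sits and is most likely a spurious match. Downstream, the EF-1α core promoter with its intron A expresses puromycin N-acetyltransferase for selection of transduced mammalian cells, and a WPRE enhances transcript expression.

The plasmid does not encode Cas9, so it must be paired with a separate Cas9 vector such as lentiCas9-Blast or used in cells already expressing Cas9. It corresponds to a member of a human kinome guide library and is suited to knocking out EPHA2 in human cells by lentiviral delivery.
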