Addgene plasmid #76368: EPHA2 gRNA (BRDN0001147157)
Purpose: 3rd generation lentiviral gRNA plasmid targeting human EPHA2
Depositing lab: John Doench & David Root. Depositing organization: Broad Institute. Publication: Optimized sgRNA design to maximize activity and minimize off-target effects of CRISPR-Cas9. Doench JG, Fusi N, Sullender M, Hegde M, Vaimberg EW, Donovan KF, Smith I, Tothova Z, Wilen C, Orchard R, Virgin HW, Listgarten J, Root DE. Nat Biotechnol. 2016 Jan 18. doi: 10.1038/nbt.3437. PubMed 26780180.
Backbone
  Vector backbone: lentiGuide-Puro
  Backbone manufacturer: Zhang Lab (Addgene plasmid # 52963)
  Vector type: Mammalian Expression, Lentiviral, CRISPR
  Selectable markers: Puromycin
Growth in bacteria
  Bacterial resistance: Ampicillin, 100 μg/mL
  Growth temperature: 37°C
  Growth strain: DH5alpha
  Copy number: High Copy
Gene/Insert
  Gene/Insert name: EPHA2 (alt names: EPHA2; NM_004431.3)
  gRNA/shRNA sequence: TCACGGAGAAACCCTCGGTG
  Species: H. sapiens (human)
  Entrez Gene: EPHA2 (a.k.a. ARCC2, CTPA, CTPP1, CTRCT6, ECK)
  Promoter: hU6
  Cloning method: Unknown
  Sequencing primers: 5′ U6-F; 3′ pS2-R
Terms and licenses: Academic/Nonprofit Terms; Industry Terms: Not Available to Industry
Depositor comments: The gRNA was designed to target the following Genbank reference sequence(s): NM_004431.3. Note that this plasmid does NOT contain Cas9. It should be used in conjunction with lentiCas9-Blast (Addgene #52962) or otherwise with cell lines already expressing Cas9. Browse the full kinome gRNA library at http://www.addgene.org/pooled-library/broadgpp-human-kinome/ or visit http://www.broadinstitute.org/rnai/public/ for detailed protocols and information.
How to cite: EPHA2 gRNA (BRDN0001147157) was a gift from John Doench & David Root (Addgene plasmid # 76368 ; http://n2t.net/addgene:76368 ; RRID:Addgene_76368)
