>Addgene plasmid #76368 | EPHA2 gRNA (BRDN0001147157) | depositor partial sequence | sequence record 143828 | Target Sequence
TCACGGAGAAACCCTCGGTG
