>Addgene plasmid #76368 | EPHA2 gRNA (BRDN0001147157) | addgene partial sequence | sequence record 185705 | hU6-F
TAGAAAGTAATAATTTCTTGGGTAGTTTGCAGTTTTAAAATTATGTTTTAAAATGGACTATCATATGCTT
ACCGTAACTTGAAAGTATTTCGATTTCTTGGCTTTATATATCTTGTGGAAAGGACGAAACACCGTCACGG
AGAAACCCTCGGTGGTTTTAGAGCTAGAAATAGCAAGTTAAAATAAGGCTAGTCCGTTATCAACTTGAAA
AAGTGGCACCGAGTCGGTGCTTTTTTAAGCTTGGCGTAACTAGATCTTGAGACAAATGGCAGTATTCATC
CACAATTTTAAAAGAAAAGGGGGGATTGGGGGGTACAGTGCAGGGGAAAGAATAGTAGACATAATAGCAA
CAGACATACAAACTAAAGAATTACAAAAACAAATTACAAAAATTCAAAATTTTCGGGTTTATTACAGGGA
CAGCAGAGATCCACTTTGGCGCCGGCTCGAGGGGGCCCGGGTGCAAAGATGGATAAAGTTTTAAACAGAG
AGGAATCTTTGCAGCTAATGGACCTTCTAGGTCTTGAAAGGAGTGGGAATTGGCTCCGGTGCCCGTCAGT
GGGCAGAGCG
